>Addgene plasmid #1949 | pBABE HSF Flag Ac | addgene partial sequence | sequence record 16986 | 1949 with pBABE5'
TGTGGTGGTACGTAGGAATTCCGAGCGGTCGGGCGGCGGCGGCGGGAGCGCGCCCGTTGCAAGATGGCGG
CGGCCATGCTGGGCCCCGGGGCTGTGTGTGCGCAGCGGGCGGCGGCGCGGCCCGGAAGGCTGGCCC
