>Addgene plasmid #1949 | pBABE HSF Flag Ac | addgene partial sequence | sequence record 16987 | 1949 with pBABE3'
CCTTTTTTTTAGAGCCTGTCTGTTTATAGATCTTCGCTACTTGTCATCGTCGTCCTTGTAGTCGGAGACA
GTGGGGTCCTTGGCTTTGGGAGGCTCCGAGCCTGTCAGCAGGGAGATGGTGGGGTCCTCGGCGAAGCCGT
CCCCTTCGGAGAAGTAGGAGCCCGCTCCCAGCGCAAACAGCACCGGCAGGTCGTTGCTCCCGGTGTCCAC
GGAGCCGGGGTCCAGCAGGAACAGCGGCTGCGCTGTGTAGTGCACCAGCTGCTTCCCTGAATCCGGGCTG
CTGTTCTCTGCCTCGGGAGGCCTGGGGGGCTCCTGGGGAGACAGGAGCTCTTGGATACTGGCCAGGCTGC
TGTCAAGGTCAGGCAGGCTCATGTCGCCCACGGTCACCGAGGGGCTGAACAGGGCCAGCAGGGCACTGAT
GTCCACGCTGAAGCCGTGACTGCTCAGCATGGTCTGCAGGTTATCC
