[The description below was written by a language model from this plasmid's Addgene catalogue record.]
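Description:
pBABE HSF Flag Ac is a retroviral mammalian expression plasmid built on the pBABE-puro backbone (about 5.2 kb without insert). It is propagated in E. coli as a high-copy plasmid under ampicillin selection, and it carries a puromycin resistance marker for selecting transduced or transfected mammalian cells. No feature table accompanies the record, so individual regulatory elements are not listed. In the standard pBABE design, the inserted gene sits between Moloney murine leukemia virus-derived long terminal repeats, is transcribed from the 5′ LTR, and lies alongside a packaging signal that lets the transcript be packaged into retroviral particles when the plasmid is introduced into a packaging cell line.

The payload is an approximately 1.6 kb insert encoding full-length human heat shock factor 1 (HSF1, amino acids 1–529) with a C-terminal FLAG epitope tag. It was moved as an EcoRI fragment out of a pCMV-HSF1-flag plasmid into the EcoRI site of the vector, and both sites are retained. Because a single enzyme was used, insert orientation depends on the clone. This version is the "acidic mutant", in which three acidic residues (D416, E493 and E496) are changed to alanine. These positions lie in the C-terminal part of the protein, and the associated study concerns the HSF1 transcriptional activation domains and their recruitment of the human SWI/SNF chromatin remodelling complex. The construct is therefore suited to stable expression of an activation-domain mutant of HSF1 in mammalian cells, with the FLAG tag allowing detection or immunoprecipitation. It can be compared with wild-type HSF1 to test the contribution of the acidic residues to activation and cofactor recruitment.
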