Addgene plasmid #1949: pBABE HSF Flag Ac
Depositing lab: Robert Kingston. Depositing organization: Massachusetts General Hospital. Publication: Transcriptional activation domains of human heat shock factor 1 recruit human SWI/SNF. Sullivan EK, Weirich CS, Guyon JR, Sif S, Kingston RE. Mol Cell Biol 2001 Sep;21(17):5826-37. 10.1128/MCB.21.17.5826-5837.2001 PubMed 11486022.
Backbone
  Vector backbone: pBABE-puro
  Backbone size w/o insert (bp): 5200
  Vector type: Mammalian Expression, Retroviral
  Selectable markers: Puromycin
Growth in bacteria
  Bacterial resistance: Ampicillin, 100 μg/mL
  Growth temperature: 37°C
  Growth strain: DH5alpha
  Copy number: High Copy
Gene/Insert
  Gene/Insert name: Heat Shock Factor 1 (alt name: HSF1)
  Species: H. sapiens (human)
  Insert size (bp): 1600
  Mutation: Acidic mutations (D416, E493, E496 A)
  Entrez Gene: HSF1 (a.k.a. HSTF1)
  Tag / fusion protein: flag (C terminal on insert)
  Cloning method: Restriction Enzyme; 5′ cloning site EcoRI (not destroyed); 3′ cloning site EcoRI (not destroyed)
  Sequencing primers: 5′ pBABE 5'
Resource information
  A portion of this plasmid was derived from a plasmid made by: Carl Wu
Terms and licenses: Academic/Nonprofit Terms; Industry Terms: Not Available to Industry
Depositor comments: FLAG-tagged full length hHSF1 (aa1-529) was generated by subcloning the human HSF1-flag construct out of pCMV-HSF1-flag and into the pBABE/puro retroviral vector via the EcoRI site. Acidic Mutant. (Kingston #1156)
How to cite: pBABE HSF Flag Ac was a gift from Robert Kingston (Addgene plasmid # 1949 ; http://n2t.net/addgene:1949 ; RRID:Addgene_1949)
